Addgene plasmid #160722: pAAV-UBC-S1-GCaMP6f
Purpose: Signaling reporter island (SiRI) construct for spatially multiplexed imaging. Contains GFP-based fluorescent reporter GCaMP6f (calcium indicator), Xpress tag, and S1 protein scaffold.
Depositing lab: Edward Boyden. Depositing organization: Massachusetts Institute of Technology. Publication: Spatial Multiplexing of Fluorescent Reporters for Imaging Signaling Network Dynamics. Linghu C, Johnson SL, Valdes PA, Shemesh OA, Park WM, Park D, Piatkevich KD, Wassie AT, Liu Y, An B, Barnes SA, Celiker OT, Yao CC, Yu CJ, Wang R, Adamala KP, Bear MF, Keating AE, Boyden ES. Cell. 2020 Nov 17. pii: S0092-8674(20)31399-4. doi: 10.1016/j.cell.2020.10.035. PubMed 33232692.
Backbone
  Vector backbone: pAAV-UBC
  Backbone manufacturer: Epoch Life Science
  Backbone size w/o insert (bp): 4178
  Vector type: Mammalian Expression, AAV
Growth in bacteria
  Bacterial resistance: Ampicillin, 100 μg/mL
  Growth temperature: 37°C
  Growth strain: NEB Stable
  Copy number: High Copy
Gene/Insert
  Gene/Insert name: S1-GCaMP6f (alt names: S1-GCaMP6f-Xpress; SiRI-S1-GCaMP6f)
  Species: Synthetic
  Insert size (bp): 2241
  Mutation: N/A
  GenBank ID: MT449928
  Promoter: Human ubiquitin C (UBC) promoter
  Cloning method: Gibson Cloning
  Sequencing primers: 5′ GATCGCTGTGATCGTCACTTGG; 3′ WPRE-R
Terms and licenses: Academic/Nonprofit Terms; Industry Terms: Not Available to Industry
Depositor comments: The pAAV-UBC backbone contains WHP Post-transcriptional Response Element (WPRE) at 3'-UTR. 5' cloning site: SpeI (not destroyed), 3' cloning site: HindIII (not destroyed).
How to cite: pAAV-UBC-S1-GCaMP6f was a gift from Edward Boyden (Addgene plasmid # 160722 ; http://n2t.net/addgene:160722 ; RRID:Addgene_160722)
