[The description below was written by a language model from this plasmid's Addgene catalogue record and pLannotate feature annotations shown in this document.]
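Description:
pAAV-UBC-S1-GCaMP6f is an adeno-associated virus transfer plasmid for mammalian expression, built on the pAAV-UBC backbone. It carries a signaling reporter island (SiRI) version of the calcium indicator GCaMP6f. The expression cassette lies between two AAV2 inverted terminal repeats, which are the cis elements needed for replication and packaging of the intervening DNA into AAV particles when rep, cap and helper functions are supplied in trans. In bacteria the plasmid is maintained through a high-copy ColE1/pUC-type origin and selected with ampicillin via the β-lactamase gene. An f1 phage origin is also present, and the short lacI, lacZα and SV40 large T antigen matches in the feature table appear to be backbone remnants rather than functional genes.

The human ubiquitin C promoter drives broad, constitutive transcription of a synthetic insert of about 2.2 kb that combines GCaMP6f, an Xpress epitope tag and the S1 protein scaffold. The annotation only recognises the GCaMP6f coding region. The unannotated stretches on either side of it presumably hold the scaffold and tag, but their order is not given in the record. Downstream, a WPRE in the 3′ UTR enhances transcript stability and expression, and an SV40 polyadenylation signal follows it, annotated on the reverse strand.

According to the stated purpose, the construct is used for spatially multiplexed imaging. In that approach, scaffold fusion is intended to gather a fluorescent reporter into discrete islands within a cell, so that several reporters, even spectrally similar ones, can be read out at separate locations. The epitope tag offers a way to identify the reporter by immunostaining. Here the readout is calcium dynamics through the GFP-based fluorescence of GCaMP6f.
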