Features (pLannotate 1.2.2; 13 found; start..end, strand, type, name):
      1..399     +  promoter       UbC promoter: human ubiquitin C promoter
    651..2000    +  CDS            GCaMP6f: improved fluorescent protein-based calcium sensor (Chen et al., 2013)
   2667..3255    +  misc_feature   WPRE: woodchuck hepatitis virus posttranscriptional regulatory element
   3298..3419    -  polyA_signal   SV40 poly(A) signal: SV40 polyadenylation signal
   3442..3510    -  CDS            large T antigen (fragment): large T antigen from SV40 (simian virus 40)
   3581..3714    +  repeat_region  AAV2 ITR: inverted terminal repeat of adeno-associated virus serotype 2 inverted
   3708..3764    -  CDS            lacI (fragment): lac repressor; lacI; The lac repressor binds to the lac operator to inhibit transcription in E. coli. This inhibition can be relieved by adding lactose or isopropyl-β-D-thiogalactopyranoside (IPTG).
   3947..4535    -  rep_origin     ori: high-copy-number ColE1/pMB1/pBR322/pUC origin of replication
   4706..5566    -  CDS            AmpR: β-lactamase; bla; confers resistance to ampicillin, carbenicillin, and related antibiotics
   5567..5671    -  promoter       AmpR promoter: bla
   5724..6152    -  rep_origin     f1 ori (sequence partly withheld): f1 bacteriophage origin of replication; arrow indicates direction of (+) strand synthesis
   6157..6226    -  CDS            lacZα (fragment): LacZα fragment of β-galactosidase; lacZ fragment
   6221..6353    -  repeat_region  AAV2 ITR (fragment): inverted terminal repeat of adeno-associated virus serotype 2 inverted
>Addgene plasmid #160722 | pAAV-UBC-S1-GCaMP6f | addgene full sequence | sequence record 315521 | Addgene NGS Result
GGCCTCCGCGCCGGGTTTTGGCGCCTCCCGCGGGCGCCCCCCTCCTCACGGCGAGCGCTGCCACGTCAGA
CGAAGGGCGCAGCGAGCGTCCTGATCCTTCCGCCCGGACGCTCAGGACAGCGGCCCGCTGCTCATAAGAC
TCGGCCTTAGAACCCCAGTATCAGCAGAAGGACATTTTAGGACGGGACTTGGGTGACTCTAGGGCACTGG
TTTTCTTTCCAGAGAGCGGAACAGGCGAGGAAAAGTAGTCCCTTCTCGGCGATTCTGCGGAGGGATCTCC
GTGGGGCGGTGAACGCCGATGATTATATAAGGACGCGCCGGGTGTGGCACAGCTAGTTCCGTCGCAGCCG
GGATTTGGGTCGCGGTTCTTGTTTGTGGATCGCTGTGATCGTCACTTGGCGACTAGTGCCACCATGGCAG
AAGCAGAAAGCGCACTGGAGTATGCACAACAAGCACTGGAGAAGGCTCAGCTGGCACTCCAAGCTGCAAG
ACAGGCTCTCAAGGCTGGAGGATCCGGTGGAACCGGTGGAAGTGGAGGGACAGGAGGTTCAGGTGGTACT
GGTGGCTCTGGAGGAACAGGAGGCTCCGGAGGTACAGGAGGGTCAGGAGGGACTGGAGGCTCTGGAGGTA
CTGGCGGTTCAGGAGGTACCATGGGTTCTCATCATCATCATCATCATGGTATGGCTTCCATGACTGGTGG
ACAGCAAATGGGTCGGGATCTGTACGACGATGACGATAAGGATCTCGCCACCATGGTCGACTCATCACGT
CGTAAGTGGAATAAGACAGGTCACGCAGTCAGAGCTATAGGTCGGCTGAGTTCACTCGAGAACGTCTATA
TCAAGGCCGACAAGCAGAAGAACGGCATCAAGGCGAACTTCAAGATCCGCCACAACATCGAGGACGGCGG
CGTGCAGCTCGCCTACCACTACCAGCAGAACACCCCCATCGGCGACGGCCCCGTGCTGCTGCCCGACAAC
CACTACCTGAGCGTGCAGTCCAAACTTTCGAAAGACCCCAACGAGAAGCGCGATCACATGGTCCTGCTGG
AGTTCGTGACCGCCGCCGGGATCACTCTCGGCATGGACGAGCTGTACAAGGGCGGAACCGGAGGGAGCAT
GGTGAGCAAGGGCGAGGAGCTGTTCACCGGGGTGGTGCCCATCCTGGTCGAGCTGGACGGCGACGTAAAC
GGCCACAAGTTCAGCGTGTCCGGCGAGGGTGAGGGCGATGCCACCTACGGCAAGCTGACCCTGAAGTTCA
TCTGCACCACCGGCAAGCTGCCCGTGCCCTGGCCCACCCTCGTGACCACCCTGACCTACGGCGTGCAGTG
CTTCAGCCGCTACCCCGACCACATGAAGCAGCACGACTTCTTCAAGTCCGCCATGCCCGAAGGCTACATC
CAGGAGCGCACCATCTTCTTCAAGGACGACGGCAACTACAAGACCCGCGCCGAGGTGAAGTTCGAGGGCG
ACACCCTGGTGAACCGCATCGAGCTGAAGGGCATCGACTTCAAGGAGGACGGCAACATCCTGGGGCACAA
GCTGGAGTACAACCTGCCGGACCAACTGACTGAAGAGCAGATCGCAGAATTTAAAGAGGAGTTCTCCCTA
TTTGACAAGGACGGGGATGGGACAATAACAACCAAGGAGCTGGGGACGGTGATGCGGTCTCTGGGGCAGA
ACCCCACAGAAGCAGAGCTGCAGGACATGATCAATGAAGTAGATGCCGACGGTGACGGCACAATCGACTT
CCCTGAGTTCCTGACAATGATGGCAAGAAAAATGAAATACAGGGACACGGAAGAAGAAATTAGAGAAGCG
TTCGGTGTGTTTGATAAGGATGGCAATGGCTACATCAGTGCAGCAGAGCTTCGCCACGTGATGACAAACC
TTGGAGAGAAGTTAACAGATGAAGAGGTTGATGAAATGATCAGGGAAGCAGACATCGATGGGGATGGTCA
GGTAAACTACGAAGAGTTTGTACAAATGATGACAGCGAAGGGAGGTTCAGGTGGAACCGGTGGAAGTGGA
GGTACCATGAAGATGGAGGAGCTGTTCAAGAAGCATAAGATTGTGGCTGTGCTGAGAGCTAACTCTGTGG
AGGAAGCTAAGAAGAAGGCTCTGGCTGTGTTCCTGGGAGGCGTTCACCTGATCGAGATTACTTTCACAGT
CCCAGATGCCGATACCGTGATCAAGGAACTGTCTTTCCTGAAAGAAATGGGAGCCATCATTGGAGCTGGC
ACCGTCACCTCCGTCGAACAATGTAGGAAAGCAGTTGAGTCCGGTGCTGAGTTCATCGTCTCTCCACACC
TGGACGAGGAGATTTCTCAGTTCTGCAAAGAGAAAGGTGTGTTCTACATGCCTGGCGTCATGACACCTAC
TGAACTCGTCAAAGCCATGAAGCTCGGACATACCATCCTGAAGCTGTTCCCAGGAGAAGTGGTGGGACCA
CAGTTCGTGAAAGCCATGAAAGGACCCTTCCCTAATGTGAAGTTTGTGCCCACTGGTGGTGTGAATCTGG
ATAACGTGTGTGAGTGGTTCAAGGCAGGCGTTCTCGCTGTCGGAGTTGGTTCTGCACTCGTGAAGGGTAC
ACCTGTGGAAGTCGCTGAGAAGGCAAAGGCTTTCGTTGAGAAGATTAGAGGATGTACTGAGTAAAAGCTT
ATCGATAATCAACCTCTGGATTACAAAATTTGTGAAAGATTGACTGGTATTCTTAACTATGTTGCTCCTT
TTACGCTATGTGGATACGCTGCTTTAATGCCTTTGTATCATGCTATTGCTTCCCGTATGGCTTTCATTTT
CTCCTCCTTGTATAAATCCTGGTTGCTGTCTCTTTATGAGGAGTTGTGGCCCGTTGTCAGGCAACGTGGC
GTGGTGTGCACTGTGTTTGCTGACGCAACCCCCACTGGTTGGGGCATTGCCACCACCTGTCAGCTCCTTT
CCGGGACTTTCGCTTTCCCCCTCCCTATTGCCACGGCGGAACTCATCGCCGCCTGCCTTGCCCGCTGCTG
GACAGGGGCTCGGCTGTTGGGCACTGACAATTCCGTGGTGTTGTCGGGGAAATCATCGTCCTTTCCTTGG
CTGCTCGCCTGTGTTGCCACCTGGATTCTGCGCGGGACGTCCTTCTGCTACGTCCCTTCGGCCCTCAATC
CAGCGGACCTTCCTTCCCGCGGCCTGCTGCCGGCTCTGCGGCCTCTTCCGCGTCTTCGCCTTCGCCCTCA
GACGAGTCGGATCTCCCTTTGGGCCGCCTCCCCGCATCGATACCGTCGACCCGGGCGGCCGCTTCGAGCA
GACATGATAAGATACATTGATGAGTTTGGACAAACCACAACTAGAATGCAGTGAAAAAAATGCTTTATTT
GTGAAATTTGTGATGCTATTGCTTTATTTGTAACCATTATAAGCTGCAATAAACAAGTTAACAACAACAA
TTGCATTCATTTTATGTTTCAGGTTCAGGGGGAGATGTGGGAGGTTTTTTAAAGCAAGTAAAACCTCTAC
AAATGTGGTAAAATCGATAAGGATCTTCCTAGAGCATGGCTACGTAGATAAGTAGCATGGCGGGTTAATC
ATTAACTACAAGGAACCCCTAGTGATGGAGTTGGCCACTCCCTCTCTGCGCGCTCGCTCGCTCACTGAGG
CCGGGCGACCAAAGGTCGCCCGACGCCCGGGCTTTGCCCGGGCGGCCTCAGTGAGCGAGCGAGCGCGCAG
CTGCATTAATGAATCGGCCAACGCGCGGGGAGAGGCGGTTTGCGTATTGGGCGCTCTTCCGCTTCCTCGC
TCACTGACTCGCTGCGCTCGGTCGTTCGGCTGCGGCGAGCGGTATCAGCTCACTCAAAGGCGGTAATACG
GTTATCCACAGAATCAGGGGATAACGCAGGAAAGAACATGTGAGCAAAAGGCCAGCAAAAGGCCAGGAAC
CGTAAAAAGGCCGCGTTGCTGGCGTTTTTCCATAGGCTCCGCCCCCCTGACGAGCATCACAAAAATCGAC
GCTCAAGTCAGAGGTGGCGAAACCCGACAGGACTATAAAGATACCAGGCGTTTCCCCCTGGAAGCTCCCT
CGTGCGCTCTCCTGTTCCGACCCTGCCGCTTACCGGATACCTGTCCGCCTTTCTCCCTTCGGGAAGCGTG
GCGCTTTCTCATAGCTCACGCTGTAGGTATCTCAGTTCGGTGTAGGTCGTTCGCTCCAAGCTGGGCTGTG
TGCACGAACCCCCCGTTCAGCCCGACCGCTGCGCCTTATCCGGTAACTATCGTCTTGAGTCCAACCCGGT
AAGACACGACTTATCGCCACTGGCAGCAGCCACTGGTAACAGGATTAGCAGAGCGAGGTATGTAGGCGGT
GCTACAGAGTTCTTGAAGTGGTGGCCTAACTACGGCTACACTAGAAGAACAGTATTTGGTATCTGCGCTC
TGCTGAAGCCAGTTACCTTCGGAAAAAGAGTTGGTAGCTCTTGATCCGGCAAACAAACCACCGCTGGTAG
CGGTGGTTTTTTTGTTTGCAAGCAGCAGATTACGCGCAGAAAAAAAGGATCTCAAGAAGATCCTTTGATC
TTTTCTACGGGGTCTGACGCTCAGTGGAACGAAAACTCACGTTAAGGGATTTTGGTCATGAGATTATCAA
AAAGGATCTTCACCTAGATCCTTTTAAATTAAAAATGAAGTTTTAAATCAATCTAAAGTATATATGAGTA
AACTTGGTCTGACAGTTACCAATGCTTAATCAGTGAGGCACCTATCTCAGCGATCTGTCTATTTCGTTCA
TCCATAGTTGCCTGACTCCCCGTCGTGTAGATAACTACGATACGGGAGGGCTTACCATCTGGCCCCAGTG
CTGCAATGATACCGCGAGACCCACGCTCACCGGCTCCAGATTTATCAGCAATAAACCAGCCAGCCGGAAG
GGCCGAGCGCAGAAGTGGTCCTGCAACTTTATCCGCCTCCATCCAGTCTATTAATTGTTGCCGGGAAGCT
AGAGTAAGTAGTTCGCCAGTTAATAGTTTGCGCAACGTTGTTGCCATTGCTACAGGCATCGTGGTGTCAC
GCTCGTCGTTTGGTATGGCTTCATTCAGCTCCGGTTCCCAACGATCAAGGCGAGTTACATGATCCCCCAT
GTTGTGCAAAAAAGCGGTTAGCTCCTTCGGTCCTCCGATCGTTGTCAGAAGTAAGTTGGCCGCAGTGTTA
TCACTCATGGTTATGGCAGCACTGCATAATTCTCTTACTGTCATGCCATCCGTAAGATGCTTTTCTGTGA
CTGGTGAGTACTCAACCAAGTCATTCTGAGAATAGTGTATGCGGCGACCGAGTTGCTCTTGCCCGGCGTC
AATACGGGATAATACCGCGCCACATAGCAGAACTTTAAAAGTGCTCATCATTGGAAAACGTTCTTCGGGG
CGAAAACTCTCAAGGATCTTACCGCTGTTGAGATCCAGTTCGATGTAACCCACTCGTGCACCCAACTGAT
CTTCAGCATCTTTTACTTTCACCAGCGTTTCTGGGTGAGCAAAAACAGGAAGGCAAAATGCCGCAAAAAA
GGGAATAAGGGCGACACGGAAATGTTGAATACTCATACTCTTCCTTTTTCAATATTATTGAAGCATTTAT
CAGGGTTATTGTCTCATGAGCGGATACATATTTGAATGTATTTAGAAAAATAAACAAATAGGGGTTCCGC
GCACATTTCCCCGAAAAGTGCCACCTAAATTGTAAGCGTTAATATTTTGTTAAAATTCGCGTTAAATTTT
TGTTAAATCAGCTCATTTTTTAACCAATAGGCCGAAATCGGCAAAATCCCTTATAAATCAAAAGAATAGA
CCGAGATAGGGT
[37 nt withheld, positions 5823-5859]
AAAGAACGTGGACTCCAACGTCAAAGG
[49 nt withheld, positions 5887-5935]
T
[91 nt withheld, positions 5937-6027]
G
[124 nt withheld, positions 6029-6152]
CCCATTCGCCATTCAGGCTGCGCAACTGTTGGGAAGGGCGATCGGTGCGGGCCTCTTCGCTATTACGCCA
GCTGCGCGCTCGCTCGCTCACTGAGGCCGCCCGGGCAAAGCCCGGGCGTCGGGCGACCTTTGGTCGCCCG
GCCTCAGTGAGCGAGCGAGCGCGCAGAGAGGGAGTGGCCAACTCCATCACTAGGGGTTCCTTGTAGTTAA
TGATTAACCCGCCATGCTACTTATCTACGTAGCCATGCTCTAGGAAGATCGTAGGTTAATTAA
