>Addgene plasmid #160722 | pAAV-UBC-S1-GCaMP6f | depositor partial sequence | sequence record 311261 | S1-GCaMP6f
ATGGCAGAAGCAGAAAGCGCACTGGAGTATGCACAACAAGCACTGGAGAAGGCTCAGCTGGCACTCCAAG
CTGCAAGACAGGCTCTCAAGGCTGGAGGATCCGGTGGAACCGGTGGAAGTGGAGGGACAGGAGGTTCAGG
TGGTACTGGTGGCTCTGGAGGAACAGGAGGCTCCGGAGGTACAGGAGGGTCAGGAGGGACTGGAGGCTCT
GGAGGTACTGGCGGTTCAGGAGGTACCATGGGTTCTCATCATCATCATCATCATGGTATGGCTTCCATGA
CTGGTGGACAGCAAATGGGTCGGGATCTGTACGACGATGACGATAAGGATCTCGCCACCATGGTCGACTC
ATCACGTCGTAAGTGGAATAAGACAGGTCACGCAGTCAGAGCTATAGGTCGGCTGAGTTCACTCGAGAAC
GTCTATATCAAGGCCGACAAGCAGAAGAACGGCATCAAGGCGAACTTCAAGATCCGCCACAACATCGAGG
ACGGCGGCGTGCAGCTCGCCTACCACTACCAGCAGAACACCCCCATCGGCGACGGCCCCGTGCTGCTGCC
CGACAACCACTACCTGAGCGTGCAGTCCAAACTTTCGAAAGACCCCAACGAGAAGCGCGATCACATGGTC
CTGCTGGAGTTCGTGACCGCCGCCGGGATCACTCTCGGCATGGACGAGCTGTACAAGGGCGGAACCGGAG
GGAGCATGGTGAGCAAGGGCGAGGAGCTGTTCACCGGGGTGGTGCCCATCCTGGTCGAGCTGGACGGCGA
CGTAAACGGCCACAAGTTCAGCGTGTCCGGCGAGGGTGAGGGCGATGCCACCTACGGCAAGCTGACCCTG
AAGTTCATCTGCACCACCGGCAAGCTGCCCGTGCCCTGGCCCACCCTCGTGACCACCCTGACCTACGGCG
TGCAGTGCTTCAGCCGCTACCCCGACCACATGAAGCAGCACGACTTCTTCAAGTCCGCCATGCCCGAAGG
CTACATCCAGGAGCGCACCATCTTCTTCAAGGACGACGGCAACTACAAGACCCGCGCCGAGGTGAAGTTC
GAGGGCGACACCCTGGTGAACCGCATCGAGCTGAAGGGCATCGACTTCAAGGAGGACGGCAACATCCTGG
GGCACAAGCTGGAGTACAACCTGCCGGACCAACTGACTGAAGAGCAGATCGCAGAATTTAAAGAGGAGTT
CTCCCTATTTGACAAGGACGGGGATGGGACAATAACAACCAAGGAGCTGGGGACGGTGATGCGGTCTCTG
GGGCAGAACCCCACAGAAGCAGAGCTGCAGGACATGATCAATGAAGTAGATGCCGACGGTGACGGCACAA
TCGACTTCCCTGAGTTCCTGACAATGATGGCAAGAAAAATGAAATACAGGGACACGGAAGAAGAAATTAG
AGAAGCGTTCGGTGTGTTTGATAAGGATGGCAATGGCTACATCAGTGCAGCAGAGCTTCGCCACGTGATG
ACAAACCTTGGAGAGAAGTTAACAGATGAAGAGGTTGATGAAATGATCAGGGAAGCAGACATCGATGGGG
ATGGTCAGGTAAACTACGAAGAGTTTGTACAAATGATGACAGCGAAGGGAGGTTCAGGTGGAACCGGTGG
AAGTGGAGGTACCATGAAGATGGAGGAGCTGTTCAAGAAGCATAAGATTGTGGCTGTGCTGAGAGCTAAC
TCTGTGGAGGAAGCTAAGAAGAAGGCTCTGGCTGTGTTCCTGGGAGGCGTTCACCTGATCGAGATTACTT
TCACAGTCCCAGATGCCGATACCGTGATCAAGGAACTGTCTTTCCTGAAAGAAATGGGAGCCATCATTGG
AGCTGGCACCGTCACCTCCGTCGAACAATGTAGGAAAGCAGTTGAGTCCGGTGCTGAGTTCATCGTCTCT
CCACACCTGGACGAGGAGATTTCTCAGTTCTGCAAAGAGAAAGGTGTGTTCTACATGCCTGGCGTCATGA
CACCTACTGAACTCGTCAAAGCCATGAAGCTCGGACATACCATCCTGAAGCTGTTCCCAGGAGAAGTGGT
GGGACCACAGTTCGTGAAAGCCATGAAAGGACCCTTCCCTAATGTGAAGTTTGTGCCCACTGGTGGTGTG
AATCTGGATAACGTGTGTGAGTGGTTCAAGGCAGGCGTTCTCGCTGTCGGAGTTGGTTCTGCACTCGTGA
AGGGTACACCTGTGGAAGTCGCTGAGAAGGCAAAGGCTTTCGTTGAGAAGATTAGAGGATGTACTGAGTA
A
